Addgene plasmid #122853: pACT1:Cas9-GFP, U6:sgUPRT
Purpose: Expresses Cas9 fused with GFP and a sgRNA targeting the Cryptosporidium parvum UPRT gene
Depositing lab: David Sibley. Depositing organization: Washington University in Saint Louis. Publication: A Stem-Cell-Derived Platform Enables Complete Cryptosporidium Development In Vitro and Genetic Tractability. Wilke G, Funkhouser-Jones LJ, Wang Y, Ravindran S, Wang Q, Beatty WL, Baldridge MT, VanDussen KL, Shen B, Kuhlenschmidt MS, Kuhlenschmidt TB, Witola WH, Stappenbeck TS, Sibley LD. Cell Host Microbe. 2019 Jun 18. pii: S1931-3128(19)30252-5. doi: 10.1016/j.chom.2019.05.007. PubMed 31231046.
Backbone
  Vector backbone: pUC19
  Backbone manufacturer: New England Biolabs
  Backbone size w/o insert (bp): 2700
  Total vector size (bp): 9981
  Vector type: CRISPR ; Cas9-GFP plasmid for genome editing of Cryptosporidium parasites
Growth in bacteria
  Bacterial resistance: Ampicillin, 100 μg/mL
  Growth temperature: 37°C
  Growth strain: DH5alpha
  Copy number: High Copy
Gene/Insert 1
  Gene/Insert name: Cas9-GFP
  Species: streptococcus pyogenes
  Insert size (bp): 4956
  Promoter: Cryptosporidium parvum actin
  Tag / fusion protein: eGFP (C terminal on insert)
  Cloning method: Gibson Cloning
  Sequencing primers: 5′ CCCAACACTTAACCTTTCAGT; 3′ TCAGTTCTATTCTCATTTGAAAGCT
Gene/Insert 2
  Gene/Insert name: U6-sgUPRT
  Species: Cryptosporidium parvum
  Insert size (bp): 716
  Promoter: Cryptosporidium parvum U6
  Cloning method: Gibson Cloning
  Sequencing primers: 5′ ATTTAGGCGCCAAGACCCAG; 3′ CTATAGTGTCACCTAAATAGCTTGGC
Terms and licenses: Academic/Nonprofit Terms; Industry Terms: Not Available to Industry
How to cite: pACT1:Cas9-GFP, U6:sgUPRT was a gift from David Sibley (Addgene plasmid # 122853 ; http://n2t.net/addgene:122853 ; RRID:Addgene_122853)
