[The description below was written by a language model from this plasmid's Addgene catalogue record, the feature table of its GenBank file and pLannotate feature annotations shown in this document.]
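Description:
pACT1:Cas9-GFP, U6:sgUPRT is a CRISPR/Cas9 plasmid of about 10 kb, built on a pUC19 backbone for genome editing of Cryptosporidium parasites. It is propagated in E. coli as a high-copy plasmid through the ColE1/pUC origin and selected with ampicillin via the bla (AmpR) gene. Remnants of the pUC cloning region (lac promoter and operator, CAP binding site, lacZα fragment, M13 primer sites) and an SP6 promoter flank the inserts. These are backbone carry-over rather than functional parts of the parasite cassettes. No parasite selection marker is annotated or recorded.

Two expression units were assembled by Gibson cloning. In the first, the Cryptosporidium parvum actin promoter drives Streptococcus pyogenes Cas9. According to the feature table, Cas9 is followed in frame by an HA epitope tag, two SV40 nuclear localization signals and a C-terminal GFP. The catalogue lists this GFP as eGFP, while the annotation software matched it to the closely related EGFP derivative SiriusGFP. The fusion sends the nuclease to the nucleus and lets its expression be followed by fluorescence or anti-HA detection. In the second unit, the C. parvum U6 promoter, presumably acting as an RNA polymerase III promoter as U6 promoters typically do, transcribes a single guide RNA. This guide consists of a spacer targeting the C. parvum UPRT gene joined to the standard S. pyogenes gRNA scaffold. Neither parasite promoter appears as a feature in the tables, so both are known only from the catalogue fields.

The plasmid supplies nuclease and guide together to cut the UPRT locus in C. parvum. The record does not describe a repair template or the downstream selection scheme.
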