LOCUS       Exported 9983 bp ds-DNA circular SYN 12-MAY-2021
DEFINITION  Expresses Cas9 fused with GFP and a sgRNA targeting the
            Cryptosporidium parvum UPRT gene.
ACCESSION   .
VERSION     .
KEYWORDS    pACT1:Cas9-GFP, U6:sgUPRT
SOURCE      synthetic DNA construct
  ORGANISM  synthetic DNA construct
REFERENCE   1 (bases 1 to 9983)
  AUTHORS   Wilke G, Funkhouser-Jones LJ, Wang Y, Ravindran S, Wang Q, Beatty
            WL, Baldridge MT, VanDussen KL, Shen B, Kuhlenschmidt MS,
            Kuhlenschmidt TB, Witola WH, Stappenbeck TS, Sibley LD
  TITLE     A Stem-Cell-Derived Platform Enables Complete Cryptosporidium
            Development In Vitro and Genetic Tractability.
  JOURNAL   Cell Host Microbe. 2019 Jun 18. pii: S1931-3128(19)30252-5. doi:
            10.1016/j.chom.2019.05.007.
  PUBMED    31231046
REFERENCE   2 (bases 1 to 9983)
  AUTHORS   .
  TITLE     Direct Submission
  JOURNAL   Exported May 12, 2021 from SnapGene Server 1.1.58
            http://www.snapgene.com
FEATURES             Location/Qualifiers
     source          1..9983
                     /organism="synthetic DNA construct"
                     /mol_type="other DNA"
     primer_bind     complement(10..28)
                     /label=pBRforEco
                     /note="pBR322 vectors, upsteam of EcoRI site, forward
                     primer"
     promoter        96..200
                     /gene="bla"
                     /label=AmpR promoter
     CDS             201..1061
                     /codon_start=1
                     /gene="bla"
                     /product="beta-lactamase"
                     /label=AmpR
                     /note="confers resistance to ampicillin, carbenicillin, and
                     related antibiotics"
                     /translation="MSIQHFRVALIPFFAAFCLPVFAHPETLVKVKDAEDQLGARVGYI
                     ELDLNSGKILESFRPEERFPMMSTFKVLLCGAVLSRIDAGQEQLGRRIHYSQNDLVEYS
                     PVTEKHLTDGMTVRELCSAAITMSDNTAANLLLTTIGGPKELTAFLHNMGDHVTRLDRW
                     EPELNEAIPNDERDTTMPVAMATTLRKLLTGELLTLASRQQLIDWMEADKVAGPLLRSA
                     LPAGWFIADKSGAGERGSRGIIAALGPDGKPSRIVVIYTTGSQATMDERNRQIAEIGAS
                     LIKHW"
     primer_bind     complement(419..438)
                     /label=Amp-R
                     /note="Ampicillin resistance gene, reverse primer"
     rep_origin      1232..1820
                     /direction=RIGHT
                     /label=ori
                     /note="high-copy-number ColE1/pMB1/pBR322/pUC origin of
                     replication"
     primer_bind     1721..1740
                     /label=pBR322ori-F
                     /note="pBR322 origin, forward primer"
     primer_bind     1974..1991
                     /label=L4440
                     /note="L4440 vector, forward primer"
     protein_bind    2108..2129
                     /label=CAP binding site
                     /bound_moiety="E. coli catabolite activator protein"
                     /note="CAP binding activates transcription in the presence
                     of cAMP."
     promoter        2144..2174
                     /label=lac promoter
                     /note="promoter for the E. coli lac operon"
     protein_bind    2182..2198
                     /label=lac operator
                     /bound_moiety="lac repressor encoded by lacI"
                     /note="The lac repressor binds to the lac operator to
                     inhibit transcription in E. coli. This inhibition can be
                     relieved by adding lactose or
                     isopropyl-beta-D-thiogalactopyranoside (IPTG)."
     primer_bind     2187..2209
                     /label=M13/pUC Reverse
                     /note="In lacZ gene"
     primer_bind     2206..2222
                     /label=M13 rev
                     /note="common sequencing primer, one of multiple similar
                     variants"
     primer_bind     2206..2222
                     /label=M13 Reverse
                     /note="In lacZ gene. Also called M13-rev"
     CDS             complement(2814..3530)
                     /codon_start=1
                     /product="enhanced GFP (EGFP) derivative that exhibits
                     robust folding and enhanced photostability (Zhong et al.,
                     2019)"
                     /label=SiriusGFP
                     /note="mammalian codon-optimized"
                     /translation="VSKGEELFTGVVPILVELDGDVNGHKFSVRGEGEGDATNGKLTLK
                     FICTTGKLPVPWPTLVTTLTYGVQCFSRYPDHMKQHDFFKSAMPEGYVQERTISFKDDG
                     TYKTRAEVKFEGDTLVNRIELKGIDFKEDGNILGHKLEYNFNSHNVYITADKQKNGIKA
                     NFKIRHNVEDGSVQLADHYQQNTPIGDGPVLLPDNHYLSTQSKLSKDPNEKRDHMVLLE
                     FVTAAGITLGMDELYK"
     primer_bind     complement(2859..2880)
                     /label=EGFP-C
                     /note="EGFP, forward primer"
     primer_bind     3467..3488
                     /label=EGFP-N
                     /note="EGFP, reverse primer"
     CDS             complement(3570..3590)
                     /codon_start=1
                     /product="nuclear localization signal of SV40 (simian virus
                     40) large T antigen"
                     /label=SV40 NLS
                     /translation="PKKKRKV"
     CDS             complement(3597..3617)
                     /codon_start=1
                     /product="nuclear localization signal of SV40 (simian virus
                     40) large T antigen"
                     /label=SV40 NLS
                     /translation="PKKKRKV"
     CDS             complement(3636..3662)
                     /codon_start=1
                     /product="HA (human influenza hemagglutinin) epitope tag"
                     /label=HA
                     /translation="YPYDVPDYA"
     CDS             complement(3666..7769)
                     /codon_start=1
                     /product="Cas9 (Csn1) endonuclease from the Streptococcus
                     pyogenes Type II CRISPR/Cas system"
                     /label=Cas9
                     /note="generates RNA-guided double strand breaks in DNA"
                     /translation="MDKKYSIGLDIGTNSVGWAVITDEYKVPSKKFKVLGNTDRHSIKK
                     NLIGALLFDSGETAEATRLKRTARRRYTRRKNRICYLQEIFSNEMAKVDDSFFHRLEES
                     FLVEEDKKHERHPIFGNIVDEVAYHEKYPTIYHLRKKLVDSTDKADLRLIYLALAHMIK
                     FRGHFLIEGDLNPDNSDVDKLFIQLVQTYNQLFEENPINASGVDAKAILSARLSKSRRL
                     ENLIAQLPGEKKNGLFGNLIALSLGLTPNFKSNFDLAEDAKLQLSKDTYDDDLDNLLAQ
                     IGDQYADLFLAAKNLSDAILLSDILRVNTEITKAPLSASMIKRYDEHHQDLTLLKALVR
                     QQLPEKYKEIFFDQSKNGYAGYIDGGASQEEFYKFIKPILEKMDGTEELLVKLNREDLL
                     RKQRTFDNGSIPHQIHLGELHAILRRQEDFYPFLKDNREKIEKILTFRIPYYVGPLARG
                     NSRFAWMTRKSEETITPWNFEEVVDKGASAQSFIERMTNFDKNLPNEKVLPKHSLLYEY
                     FTVYNELTKVKYVTEGMRKPAFLSGEQKKAIVDLLFKTNRKVTVKQLKEDYFKKIECFD
                     SVEISGVEDRFNASLGTYHDLLKIIKDKDFLDNEENEDILEDIVLTLTLFEDREMIEER
                     LKTYAHLFDDKVMKQLKRRRYTGWGRLSRKLINGIRDKQSGKTILDFLKSDGFANRNFM
                     QLIHDDSLTFKEDIQKAQVSGQGDSLHEHIANLAGSPAIKKGILQTVKVVDELVKVMGR
                     HKPENIVIEMARENQTTQKGQKNSRERMKRIEEGIKELGSQILKEHPVENTQLQNEKLY
                     LYYLQNGRDMYVDQELDINRLSDYDVDHIVPQSFLKDDSIDNKVLTRSDKNRGKSDNVP
                     SEEVVKKMKNYWRQLLNAKLITQRKFDNLTKAERGGLSELDKAGFIKRQLVETRQITKH
                     VAQILDSRMNTKYDENDKLIREVKVITLKSKLVSDFRKDFQFYKVREINNYHHAHDAYL
                     NAVVGTALIKKYPKLESEFVYGDYKVYDVRKMIAKSEQEIGKATAKYFFYSNIMNFFKT
                     EITLANGEIRKRPLIETNGETGEIVWDKGRDFATVRKVLSMPQVNIVKKTEVQTGGFSK
                     ESILPKRNSDKLIARKKDWDPKKYGGFDSPTVAYSVLVVAKVEKGKSKKLKSVKELLGI
                     TIMERSSFEKNPIDFLEAKGYKEVKKDLIIKLPKYSLFELENGRKRMLASAGELQKGNE
                     LALPSKYVNFLYLASHYEKLKGSPEDNEQKQLFVEQHKHYLDEIIEQISEFSKRVILAD
                     ANLDKVLSAYNKHRDKPIREQAENIIHLFTLTNLGAPAAFKYFDTTIDRKRYTSTKEVL
                     DATLIHQSITGLYETRIDLSQLGGD"
     misc_RNA        9437..9512
                     /label=gRNA scaffold
                     /note="guide RNA scaffold for the Streptococcus pyogenes
                     CRISPR/Cas9 system"
     promoter        complement(9552..9570)
                     /label=SP6 promoter
                     /note="promoter for bacteriophage SP6 RNA polymerase"
     primer_bind     complement(9553..9570)
                     /label=SP6
                     /note="SP6 promoter, forward primer"
     primer_bind     complement(9589..9606)
                     /label=M13 Forward
                     /note="In lacZ gene. Also called M13-F20 or M13 (-21)
                     Forward"
     primer_bind     complement(9589..9605)
                     /label=M13 fwd
                     /note="common sequencing primer, one of multiple similar
                     variants"
     primer_bind     complement(9598..9620)
                     /label=M13/pUC Forward
                     /note="In lacZ gene"
     primer_bind     complement(9814..9833)
                     /label=pRS-marker
                     /note="pRS vectors, use to sequence yeast selectable
                     marker"
     primer_bind     9933..9955
                     /label=pGEX 3'
                     /note="pGEX vectors, reverse primer"
ORIGIN
        1 gacgaaaggg cctcgtgata cgcctatttt tataggttaa tgtcatgata ataatggttt
       61 cttagacgtc aggtggcact tttcggggaa atgtgcgcgg aacccctatt tgtttatttt
      121 tctaaataca ttcaaatatg tatccgctca tgagacaata accctgataa atgcttcaat
      181 aatattgaaa aaggaagagt atgagtattc aacatttccg tgtcgccctt attccctttt
      241 ttgcggcatt ttgccttcct gtttttgctc acccagaaac gctggtgaaa gtaaaagatg
      301 ctgaagatca gttgggtgca cgagtgggtt acatcgaact ggatctcaac agcggtaaga
      361 tccttgagag ttttcgcccc gaagaacgtt ttccaatgat gagcactttt aaagttctgc
      421 tatgtggcgc ggtattatcc cgtattgacg ccgggcaaga gcaactcggt cgccgcatac
      481 actattctca gaatgacttg gttgagtact caccagtcac agaaaagcat cttacggatg
      541 gcatgacagt aagagaatta tgcagtgctg ccataaccat gagtgataac actgcggcca
      601 acttacttct gacaacgatc ggaggaccga aggagctaac cgcttttttg cacaacatgg
      661 gggatcatgt aactcgcctt gatcgttggg aaccggagct gaatgaagcc ataccaaacg
      721 acgagcgtga caccacgatg cctgtagcaa tggcaacaac gttgcgcaaa ctattaactg
      781 gcgaactact tactctagct tcccggcaac aattaataga ctggatggag gcggataaag
      841 ttgcaggacc acttctgcgc tcggcccttc cggctggctg gtttattgct gataaatctg
      901 gagccggtga gcgtgggtct cgcggtatca ttgcagcact ggggccagat ggtaagccct
      961 cccgtatcgt agttatctac acgacgggga gtcaggcaac tatggatgaa cgaaatagac
     1021 agatcgctga gataggtgcc tcactgatta agcattggta actgtcagac caagtttact
     1081 catatatact ttagattgat ttaaaacttc atttttaatt taaaaggatc taggtgaaga
     1141 tcctttttga taatctcatg accaaaatcc cttaacgtga gttttcgttc cactgagcgt
     1201 cagaccccgt agaaaagatc aaaggatctt cttgagatcc tttttttctg cgcgtaatct
     1261 gctgcttgca aacaaaaaaa ccaccgctac cagcggtggt ttgtttgccg gatcaagagc
     1321 taccaactct ttttccgaag gtaactggct tcagcagagc gcagatacca aatactgttc
     1381 ttctagtgta gccgtagtta ggccaccact tcaagaactc tgtagcaccg cctacatacc
     1441 tcgctctgct aatcctgtta ccagtggctg ctgccagtgg cgataagtcg tgtcttaccg
     1501 ggttggactc aagacgatag ttaccggata aggcgcagcg gtcgggctga acggggggtt
     1561 cgtgcacaca gcccagcttg gagcgaacga cctacaccga actgagatac ctacagcgtg
     1621 agctatgaga aagcgccacg cttcccgaag ggagaaaggc ggacaggtat ccggtaagcg
     1681 gcagggtcgg aacaggagag cgcacgaggg agcttccagg gggaaacgcc tggtatcttt
     1741 atagtcctgt cgggtttcgc cacctctgac ttgagcgtcg atttttgtga tgctcgtcag
     1801 gggggcggag cctatggaaa aacgccagca acgcggcctt tttacggttc ctggcctttt
     1861 gctggccttt tgctcacatg ttctttcctg cgttatcccc tgattctgtg gataaccgta
     1921 ttaccgcctt tgagtgagct gataccgctc gccgcagccg aacgaccgag cgcagcgagt
     1981 cagtgagcga ggaagcggaa gagcgcccaa tacgcaaacc gcctctcccc gcgcgttggc
     2041 cgattcatta atgcagctgg cacgacaggt ttcccgactg gaaagcgggc agtgagcgca
     2101 acgcaattaa tgtgagttag ctcactcatt aggcacccca ggctttacac tttatgcttc
     2161 cggctcgtat gttgtgtgga attgtgagcg gataacaatt tcacacagga aacagctatg
     2221 accatgatta cgccaagctt gcatgcctgc atagtatatc cgcctgtcac gcggatgacc
     2281 cgggttcaat tcccggactt ggagcttttt ttaaaaaatt tgttttgcct aaatttggac
     2341 cgctcttttt tattgttaaa tggcagctct attttcggac ttgaactttg gtaataaaca
     2401 tcacctgaca aatcaactta attaatttct aatactgtgc tcaggaaaac aacacgcaca
     2461 taatttaaac actttcgttt aaaaagaagg aaaaaatcgt atcgaactac acattactta
     2521 gtaactattt tgattcaaac tagcccacct tctatccata atattagtta tcattgacta
     2581 acaattataa tagaattttc ttgctaaatt tagagtttat tagcattgat tagacaattt
     2641 atcatctttt tttttagctt tcaaatgaga atagaactga gatctgaata atgtaataag
     2701 aaattgtcta caagaagtga taacttgtgt aattcatatt tctatttaag ttgcaatacg
     2761 tatctgtgtt caggaaataa gctgttaaga acaactccaa gaacaatatt gatctacttg
     2821 tacagctcgt ccatgccgag agtgatcccg gcggcggtca cgaactccag caggaccatg
     2881 tgatcgcgct tctcgttggg gtctttgctc agcttggact gggtgctcag gtagtggttg
     2941 tcgggcagca gcacggggcc gtcgccgatg ggggtgttct gctggtagtg gtcggcgagc
     3001 tgcacgctgc cgtcctcgac gttgtggcgg atcttgaagt tcgccttgat gccgttcttc
     3061 tgcttgtcgg ccgtgatata gacgttgtgg ctgttgaagt tgtactccag cttgtgcccc
     3121 aggatgttgc cgtcctcctt gaagtcgatg cccttcagct cgatgcggtt caccagggtg
     3181 tcgccctcga acttcacctc ggcgcgggtc ttgtaggtgc cgtcgtcctt gaaggagatg
     3241 gtgcgctcct ggacgtagcc ttcgggcatg gcggacttga agaagtcgtg ctgcttcatg
     3301 tggtcggggt agcggctgaa gcactgcacg ccgtaggtca gggtggtcac gagggtgggc
     3361 cagggcacgg gcagcttgcc ggtggtgcag atgaacttca gggtcagctt gccgttggtg
     3421 gcatcgccct cgccctcgcc gcgcacgctg aacttgtggc cgtttacgtc gccgtccagc
     3481 tcgaccagga tgggcaccac cccggtgaac agctcctcgc ccttgctcac ggatccgctg
     3541 ctgccgttgc tcccactacc aatgccgtcc actttccgct ttttcttagg atcttccacc
     3601 ttgcgttttt tcttggggga gccgctgccc aggctggcat aatcgggcac gtcataggga
     3661 taggcgtcgc ctcccagctg agacaggtcg atccgtgtct cgtacaggcc ggtgatgctc
     3721 tggtggatca gggtggcgtc cagcacctct ttggtgctgg tgtacctctt ccggtcgatg
     3781 gtggtgtcaa agtacttgaa ggcggcaggg gctcccagat tggtcagggt aaacaggtgg
     3841 atgatattct cggcctgctc tctgataggc ttgtctctgt gcttgttgta ggcgctcagc
     3901 accttgtcca gattagcgtc ggccaggatc actctcttgg agaactcgct gatctgctcg
     3961 atgatctcgt ccaggtagtg tttgtgctgt tccacaaaca gctgtttctg ctcattatcc
     4021 tcgggggagc ccttcagctt ctcatagtgg ctggccaggt acaggaagtt cacatatttg
     4081 gagggcaggg ccagttcgtt tcccttctgc agttcgccgg cagaggccag cattctcttc
     4141 cggccgtttt ccagctcgaa cagggagtac ttaggcagct tgatgatcag gtcctttttc
     4201 acttctttgt agcccttggc ttccagaaag tcgatgggat tcttctcgaa gctgcttctt
     4261 tccatgatgg tgatccccag cagctctttc acactcttca gtttcttgga cttgcccttt
     4321 tccactttgg ccaccaccag cacagaatag gccacggtgg ggctgtcgaa gccgccgtac
     4381 ttcttagggt cccagtcctt ctttctggcg atcagcttgt cgctgttcct cttgggcagg
     4441 atagactctt tgctgaagcc gcctgtctgc acctcggtct ttttcacgat attcacttgg
     4501 ggcatagaca gcactttccg cacggtggca aagtcccggc ccttatccca cacgatctcg
     4561 cctgtttcgc cgtttgtctc gatcagaggc cgcttccgga tctcgccgtt ggccagggta
     4621 atctcggtct tgaaaaagtt catgatgttg ctgtagaaga agtacttggc ggtagccttg
     4681 ccgatttcct gctcgctctt ggcgatcatc ttccgcacgt cgtacacctt gtagtcgccg
     4741 tacacgaact cgctttccag cttagggtac tttttgatca gggcggttcc cacgacggcg
     4801 ttcaggtagg cgtcgtgggc gtggtggtag ttgttgatct cgcgcacttt gtaaaactgg
     4861 aaatccttcc ggaaatcgga caccagcttg gacttcaggg tgatcacttt cacttcccgg
     4921 atcagtttgt cgttctcgtc gtacttagtg ttcatccggg agtccaggat ctgtgccacg
     4981 tgctttgtga tctgccgggt ttccaccagc tgtctcttga tgaagccggc cttatccagt
     5041 tcgctcaggc cgcctctctc ggccttggtc agattgtcga acttcctctg ggtaatcagc
     5101 ttggcattca gcagctggcg ccagtagttc ttcatcttct tcacgacctc ttcggagggc
     5161 acgttgtcgc tcttgccccg gttcttgtcg ctccgagtca gcactttgtt atcgatggag
     5221 tcgtccttca gaaagctctg aggcacgata tggtccacat cgtagtcgga cagccggttg
     5281 atgtccagtt cctggtccac gtacatatcc cgcccattct gcaggtagta caggtacagc
     5341 ttctcgttct gcagctgggt gttttccacg gggtgttctt tcaggatctg gctgcccagc
     5401 tctttgatgc cctcttcgat ccgcttcatt ctctcgcggc tgttcttctg tcccttctgg
     5461 gtggtctggt tctctctggc catttcgatc acgatgttct cgggcttgtg ccggcccatc
     5521 actttcacga gctcgtccac caccttcact gtctgcagga tgcccttctt aatggcgggg
     5581 ctgccggcca gattggcaat gtgctcgtgc aggctatcgc cctggccgga cacctgggct
     5641 ttctggatgt cctctttaaa ggtcaggctg tcgtcgtgga tcagctgcat gaagtttctg
     5701 ttggcgaagc cgtcggactt caggaaatcc aggattgtct tgccggactg cttgtcccgg
     5761 atgccgttga tcagcttccg gctcagcctg ccccagccgg tgtatctccg ccgcttcagc
     5821 tgcttcatca ctttgtcgtc gaacaggtgg gcataggttt tcagccgttc ctcgatcatc
     5881 tctctgtcct caaacagtgt cagggtcagc acgatatctt ccagaatgtc ctcgttttcc
     5941 tcattgtcca ggaagtcctt gtccttgata attttcagca gatcgtggta tgtgcccagg
     6001 gaggcgttga accgatcttc cacgccggag atttccacgg agtcgaagca ctcgattttc
     6061 ttgaagtagt cctctttcag ctgcttcacg gtcactttcc ggttggtctt gaacagcagg
     6121 tccacgatgg cttttttctg ctcgccgctc aggaaggcgg gctttctcat tccctcggtc
     6181 acgtatttca ctttggtcag ctcgttgtac acggtgaagt actcgtacag caggctgtgc
     6241 ttgggcagca ccttctcgtt gggcaggttc ttatcgaagt tggtcatccg ctcgatgaag
     6301 ctctgggcgc tggcgccctt gtccaccact tcctcgaagt tccagggggt gatggtttcc
     6361 tcgctctttc tggtcatcca ggcgaatctg ctgtttcccc tggccagagg gcccacgtag
     6421 taggggatgc ggaaggtcag gatcttctcg atcttttccc ggttgtcctt caggaatggg
     6481 taaaaatctt cctgccgccg cagaatggcg tgcagctctc ccaggtggat ctggtggggg
     6541 atgctgccgt tgtcgaaggt ccgctgcttc cgcagcaggt cctctctgtt cagcttcacg
     6601 agcagttcct cggtgccgtc catcttttcc aggatgggct tgatgaactt gtagaactct
     6661 tcctggctgg ctccgccatc gatgtagccg gcgtagccgt tcttgctctg gtcgaagaaa
     6721 atctctttgt acttctcagg cagctgctgc cgcacgagag ctttcagcag ggtcaggtcc
     6781 tggtggtgct cgtcgtatct cttgatcata gaggcgctca ggggggcctt ggtgatctcg
     6841 gtgttcactc tcaggatgtc gctcagcagg atggcgtcgg acaggttctt ggcggccaga
     6901 aacaggtcgg cgtactggtc gccgatctgg gccagcaggt tgtccaggtc gtcgtcgtag
     6961 gtgtccttgc tcagctgcag tttggcatcc tcggccaggt cgaagttgct cttgaagttg
     7021 ggggtcaggc ccaggctcag ggcaatcagg ttgccgaaca ggccattctt cttctcgccg
     7081 ggcagctggg cgatcagatt ttccagccgt ctgctcttgc tcagtctggc agacaggatg
     7141 gccttggcgt ccacgccgct ggcgttgatg gggttttcct cgaacagctg gttgtaggtc
     7201 tgcaccagct ggatgaacag cttgtccacg tcgctgttgt cggggttcag gtcgccctcg
     7261 atcaggaagt ggccccggaa cttgatcatg tgggccaggg ccagatagat cagccgcagg
     7321 tcggccttgt cggtgctgtc caccagtttc tttctcaggt ggtagatggt ggggtacttc
     7381 tcgtggtagg ccacctcgtc cacgatgttg ccgaagatgg ggtgccgctc gtgcttctta
     7441 tcctcttcca ccaggaagga ctcttccagt ctgtggaaga agctgtcgtc caccttggcc
     7501 atctcgttgc tgaagatctc ttgcagatag cagatccggt tcttccgtct ggtgtatctt
     7561 cttctggcgg ttctcttcag ccgggtggcc tcggctgttt ctccgctgtc gaacagcagg
     7621 gcgccgatca ggttcttctt gatgctgtgc cggtcggtgt tgcccagcac cttgaatttc
     7681 ttgctgggca ccttgtactc gtcggtgatc acggcccagc ccacagagtt ggtgccgatg
     7741 tccaggccga tgctgtactt cttgtccatc ttttgttact tgtgtaatat gcccgaaatc
     7801 tatgaaaaaa aaaaatctat attgtaagta agctatatat aaaatataaa aactgctcta
     7861 ttaaactact actttgcttg ccgtacaatt cttattatct ctttatccaa gtatttaaag
     7921 atatgtatac gcacgcagga aaataaaaat atactttgga tttttaatgc gcactgtacg
     7981 tatcgtaaaa agattcatct cactttttac atgttgtcta ttctaaattt atacttgatt
     8041 tttatttaat ctctaaactt tgtcatgtaa tcgtctatta atacgtattg gcgcgcgtct
     8101 atgcatggtg ggcggcaagg tgcatgcaat ttgacataaa tgcattcaat gcaagattta
     8161 tatttaatat aaaatttggt cttttttttt tactaaaatc taaccttttt ttatttacat
     8221 aactaagatt cgtttaaatt aatacgtttc acgtcgtaat atttatcaag taatgtatgt
     8281 agcattgtat acatgtgatg tacgaatttg tataaacctg taaagttttt ttcaatttaa
     8341 agtagcaaat taatctttat aataaaaaat aacaaaaaag tgttgcttat tattggtatt
     8401 attttaatac tagataatag aatttctttt cttttaatct ttcatttatg tgtgcgatgc
     8461 aatacaatga attggcggaa atatgtgtag tttccttttc acttaatagt ccttatatta
     8521 atatcaaaaa actataaaca aatatttaaa atggtatagc aaattcatca aatcttctta
     8581 gttcttttat actatagctt agaatttgta agtaagtcta attttttatt tattttgaac
     8641 tcattctgta tctaatgtat atacttatga tgctaaatga cttatttggt catttttata
     8701 gccctaacgc tttctattat tactgtttat aaccaactca ttctgaagcc cactgcaggt
     8761 cgactctaga ggatccccgg gtaccgagct cccaaatttc tccaaccagt cttcaattat
     8821 tctttccaac ttcaaccaat tatatagaaa tgaagaatgg aaaaattcta gtcttcaaca
     8881 gtcattcttt aaagacaaac aagcttctat tcaacacaat gaactcttgc aaattattaa
     8941 ccaaatctcc ctcccctaca tttctcacaa caatatagtc aagaaatact cttcttcagg
     9001 atttttctct tctcctggga atattttact tccatatact attggaacta ttcctctata
     9061 gtattctccc atatctctta tatgctcatt atattgcagc attaattgat tttatactta
     9121 tatatttttt ttagtattca aacatttatt cactctcttt ttttaatatt taattcgtat
     9181 tattatcaat caataatatt ttttattcaa actctactct taaaattcta tcctttacta
     9241 tttattccgc ttccacatgc aaaaattctc aattcctgtc attgcatgca aattttatgc
     9301 aaaccatttc ttaataccgg tttattatta acatttaggc gccaagaccc agacacgtca
     9361 ttatgaagtt aaataaagtt ttttttaata taaaaactga aaggttaagt gttggggtat
     9421 gcagaggatg tagaatgttt tagagctaga aatagcaagt taaaataagg ctagtccgtt
     9481 atcaacttga aaaagtggca ccgagtcggt gctttttttt tcctaggaag cttgatgcat
     9541 agcttgagta ttctatagtg tcacctaaat agcttggcgc tcgaattcac tggccgtcgt
     9601 tttacaacgt cgtgactggg aaaaccctgg cgttacccaa cttaatcgcc ttgcagcaca
     9661 tccccctttc gccagctggc gtaatagcga agaggcccgc accgatcgcc cttcccaaca
     9721 gttgcgcagc ctgaatggcg aatggcgcct gatgcggtat tttctcctta cgcatctgtg
     9781 cggtatttca caccgcatat ggtgcactct cagtacaatc tgctctgatg ccgcatagtt
     9841 aagccagccc cgacacccgc caacacccgc tgacgcgccc tgacgggctt gtctgctccc
     9901 ggcatccgct tacagacaag ctgtgaccgt ctccgggagc tgcatgtgtc agaggttttc
     9961 accgtcatca ccgaaacgcg cga
//
