Features (pLannotate 1.2.2; 16 found; start..end, strand, type, name):
      4..103     +  misc_feature   bom (fragment): basis of mobility region from pBR322
    109..266     -  CDS            lacZα (fragment): LacZα fragment of β-galactosidase; lacZ fragment
    281..299     +  promoter       SP6 promoter: promoter for bacteriophage SP6 RNA polymerase
    339..414     -  misc_RNA       gRNA scaffold: guide RNA scaffold for the Streptococcus pyogenes CRISPR/Cas9 system
   1060..1098    +  misc_feature   MCS (fragment): pUC18/19 multiple cloning site
   2082..6185    +  CDS            cas9: CAS9_STRP1 - Also known as csn1 From Streptococcus pyogenes serotype M1.
   6321..7036    +  CDS            SiriusGFP (fragment): enhanced GFP (EGFP) derivative that exhibits robust folding and enhanced photostability (Zhong et al., 2019) mammalian codon-optimized
   7600..7616    +  misc_feature   MCS (fragment): pUC18/19 multiple cloning site
   7653..7669    -  protein_bind   lac operator: The lac repressor binds to the lac operator to inhibit transcription in E. coli. This inhibition can be relieved by adding lactose or isopropyl-β-D-thiogalactopyranoside (IPTG). lac repressor encoded by lacI
   7677..7707    -  promoter       lac promoter: promoter for the E. coli lac operon
   7722..7743    -  protein_bind   CAP binding site: CAP binding activates transcription in the presence of cAMP. E. coli catabolite activator protein
   7756..7848    -  CDS            lacI (fragment): lac repressor; lacI; The lac repressor binds to the lac operator to inhibit transcription in E. coli. This inhibition can be relieved by adding lactose or isopropyl-β-D-thiogalactopyranoside (IPTG).
   8031..8619    -  rep_origin     ori: high-copy-number ColE1/pMB1/pBR322/pUC origin of replication
   8790..9650    -  CDS            AmpR: β-lactamase; bla; confers resistance to ampicillin, carbenicillin, and related antibiotics
   9651..9755    -  promoter       AmpR promoter: bla
   9850..9885    +  CDS            rop (fragment): Rop protein, which maintains plasmids at low copy number; rop
>Addgene plasmid #122853 | pACT1:Cas9-GFP, U6:sgUPRT | addgene full sequence | sequence record 238877 | Addgene NGS Result
GGGCTGGCTTAACTATGCGGCATCAGAGCAGATTGTACTGAGAGTGCACCATATGCGGTGTGAAATACCG
CACAGATGCGTAAGGAGAAAATACCGCATCAGGCGCCATTCGCCATTCAGGCTGCGCAACTGTTGGGAAG
GGCGATCGGTGCGGGCCTCTTCGCTATTACGCCAGCTGGCGAAAGGGGGATGTGCTGCAAGGCGATTAAG
TTGGGTAACGCCAGGGTTTTCCCAGTCACGACGTTGTAAAACGACGGCCAGTGAATTCGAGCGCCAAGCT
ATTTAGGTGACACTATAGAATACTCAAGCTATGCATCAAGCTTCCTAGGAAAAAAAAAGCACCGACTCGG
TGCCACTTTTTCAAGTTGATAACGGACTAGCCTTATTTTAACTTGCTATTTCTAGCTCTAAAACATTCTA
CATCCTCTGCATACCCCAACACTTAACCTTTCAGTTTTTATATTAAAAAAAACTTTATTTAACTTCATAA
TGACGTGTCTGGGTCTTGGCGCCTAAATGTTAATAATAAACCGGTATTAAGAAATGGTTTGCATAAAATT
TGCATGCAATGACAGGAATTGAGAATTTTTGCATGTGGAAGCGGAATAAATAGTAAAGGATAGAATTTTA
AGAGTAGAGTTTGAATAAAAAATATTATTGATTGATAATAATACGAATTAAATATTAAAAAAAGAGAGTG
AATAAATGTTTGAATACTAAAAAAAATATATAAGTATAAAATCAATTAATGCTGCAATATAATGAGCATA
TAAGAGATATGGGAGAATACTATAGAGGAATAGTTCCAATAGTATATGGAAGTAAAATATTCCCAGGAGA
AGAGAAAAATCCTGAAGAAGAGTATTTCTTGACTATATTGTTGTGAGAAATGTAGGGGAGGGAGATTTGG
TTAATAATTTGCAAGAGTTCATTGTGTTGAATAGAAGCTTGTTTGTCTTTAAAGAATGACTGTTGAAGAC
TAGAATTTTTCCATTCTTCATTTCTATATAATTGGTTGAAGTTGGAAAGAATAATTGAAGACTGGTTGGA
GAAATTTGGGAGCTCGGTACCCGGGGATCCTCTAGAGTCGACCTGCAGTGGGCTTCAGAATGAGTTGGTT
ATAAACAGTAATAATAGAAAGCGTTAGGGCTATAAAAATGACCAAATAAGTCATTTAGCATCATAAGTAT
ATACATTAGATACAGAATGAGTTCAAAATAAATAAAAAATTAGACTTACTTACAAATTCTAAGCTATAGT
ATAAAAGAACTAAGAAGATTTGATGAATTTGCTATACCATTTTAAATATTTGTTTATAGTTTTTTGATAT
TAATATAAGGACTATTAAGTGAAAAGGAAACTACACATATTTCCGCCAATTCATTGTATTGCATCGCACA
CATAAATGAAAGATTAAAAGAAAAGAAATTCTATTATCTAGTATTAAAATAATACCAATAATAAGCAACA
CTTTTTTGTTATTTTTTATTATAAAGATTAATTTGCTACTTTAAATTGAAAAAAACTTTACAGGTTTATA
CAAATTCGTACATCACATGTATACAATGCTACATACATTACTTGATAAATATTACGACGTGAAACGTATT
AATTTAAACGAATCTTAGTTATGTAAATAAAAAAAGGTTAGATTTTAGTAAAAAAAAAAGACCAAATTTT
ATATTAAATATAAATCTTGCATTGAATGCATTTATGTCAAATTGCATGCACCTTGCCGCCCACCATGCAT
AGACGCGCGCCAATACGTATTAATAGACGATTACATGACAAAGTTTAGAGATTAAATAAAAATCAAGTAT
AAATTTAGAATAGACAACATGTAAAAAGTGAGATGAATCTTTTTACGATACGTACAGTGCGCATTAAAAA
TCCAAAGTATATTTTTATTTTCCTGCGTGCGTATACATATCTTTAAATACTTGGATAAAGAGATAATAAG
AATTGTACGGCAAGCAAAGTAGTAGTTTAATAGAGCAGTTTTTATATTTTATATATAGCTTACTTACAAT
ATAGATTTTTTTTTTTCATAGATTTCGGGCATATTACACAAGTAACAAAAGATGGACAAGAAGTACAGCA
TCGGCCTGGACATCGGCACCAACTCTGTGGGCTGGGCCGTGATCACCGACGAGTACAAGGTGCCCAGCAA
GAAATTCAAGGTGCTGGGCAACACCGACCGGCACAGCATCAAGAAGAACCTGATCGGCGCCCTGCTGTTC
GACAGCGGAGAAACAGCCGAGGCCACCCGGCTGAAGAGAACCGCCAGAAGAAGATACACCAGACGGAAGA
ACCGGATCTGCTATCTGCAAGAGATCTTCAGCAACGAGATGGCCAAGGTGGACGACAGCTTCTTCCACAG
ACTGGAAGAGTCCTTCCTGGTGGAAGAGGATAAGAAGCACGAGCGGCACCCCATCTTCGGCAACATCGTG
GACGAGGTGGCCTACCACGAGAAGTACCCCACCATCTACCACCTGAGAAAGAAACTGGTGGACAGCACCG
ACAAGGCCGACCTGCGGCTGATCTATCTGGCCCTGGCCCACATGATCAAGTTCCGGGGCCACTTCCTGAT
CGAGGGCGACCTGAACCCCGACAACAGCGACGTGGACAAGCTGTTCATCCAGCTGGTGCAGACCTACAAC
CAGCTGTTCGAGGAAAACCCCATCAACGCCAGCGGCGTGGACGCCAAGGCCATCCTGTCTGCCAGACTGA
GCAAGAGCAGACGGCTGGAAAATCTGATCGCCCAGCTGCCCGGCGAGAAGAAGAATGGCCTGTTCGGCAA
CCTGATTGCCCTGAGCCTGGGCCTGACCCCCAACTTCAAGAGCAACTTCGACCTGGCCGAGGATGCCAAA
CTGCAGCTGAGCAAGGACACCTACGACGACGACCTGGACAACCTGCTGGCCCAGATCGGCGACCAGTACG
CCGACCTGTTTCTGGCCGCCAAGAACCTGTCCGACGCCATCCTGCTGAGCGACATCCTGAGAGTGAACAC
CGAGATCACCAAGGCCCCCCTGAGCGCCTCTATGATCAAGAGATACGACGAGCACCACCAGGACCTGACC
CTGCTGAAAGCTCTCGTGCGGCAGCAGCTGCCTGAGAAGTACAAAGAGATTTTCTTCGACCAGAGCAAGA
ACGGCTACGCCGGCTACATCGATGGCGGAGCCAGCCAGGAAGAGTTCTACAAGTTCATCAAGCCCATCCT
GGAAAAGATGGACGGCACCGAGGAACTGCTCGTGAAGCTGAACAGAGAGGACCTGCTGCGGAAGCAGCGG
ACCTTCGACAACGGCAGCATCCCCCACCAGATCCACCTGGGAGAGCTGCACGCCATTCTGCGGCGGCAGG
AAGATTTTTACCCATTCCTGAAGGACAACCGGGAAAAGATCGAGAAGATCCTGACCTTCCGCATCCCCTA
CTACGTGGGCCCTCTGGCCAGGGGAAACAGCAGATTCGCCTGGATGACCAGAAAGAGCGAGGAAACCATC
ACCCCCTGGAACTTCGAGGAAGTGGTGGACAAGGGCGCCAGCGCCCAGAGCTTCATCGAGCGGATGACCA
ACTTCGATAAGAACCTGCCCAACGAGAAGGTGCTGCCCAAGCACAGCCTGCTGTACGAGTACTTCACCGT
GTACAACGAGCTGACCAAAGTGAAATACGTGACCGAGGGAATGAGAAAGCCCGCCTTCCTGAGCGGCGAG
CAGAAAAAAGCCATCGTGGACCTGCTGTTCAAGACCAACCGGAAAGTGACCGTGAAGCAGCTGAAAGAGG
ACTACTTCAAGAAAATCGAGTGCTTCGACTCCGTGGAAATCTCCGGCGTGGAAGATCGGTTCAACGCCTC
CCTGGGCACATACCACGATCTGCTGAAAATTATCAAGGACAAGGACTTCCTGGACAATGAGGAAAACGAG
GACATTCTGGAAGATATCGTGCTGACCCTGACACTGTTTGAGGACAGAGAGATGATCGAGGAACGGCTGA
AAACCTATGCCCACCTGTTCGACGACAAAGTGATGAAGCAGCTGAAGCGGCGGAGATACACCGGCTGGGG
CAGGCTGAGCCGGAAGCTGATCAACGGCATCCGGGACAAGCAGTCCGGCAAGACAATCCTGGATTTCCTG
AAGTCCGACGGCTTCGCCAACAGAAACTTCATGCAGCTGATCCACGACGACAGCCTGACCTTTAAAGAGG
ACATCCAGAAAGCCCAGGTGTCCGGCCAGGGCGATAGCCTGCACGAGCACATTGCCAATCTGGCCGGCAG
CCCCGCCATTAAGAAGGGCATCCTGCAGACAGTGAAGGTGGTGGACGAGCTCGTGAAAGTGATGGGCCGG
CACAAGCCCGAGAACATCGTGATCGAAATGGCCAGAGAGAACCAGACCACCCAGAAGGGACAGAAGAACA
GCCGCGAGAGAATGAAGCGGATCGAAGAGGGCATCAAAGAGCTGGGCAGCCAGATCCTGAAAGAACACCC
CGTGGAAAACACCCAGCTGCAGAACGAGAAGCTGTACCTGTACTACCTGCAGAATGGGCGGGATATGTAC
GTGGACCAGGAACTGGACATCAACCGGCTGTCCGACTACGATGTGGACCATATCGTGCCTCAGAGCTTTC
TGAAGGACGACTCCATCGATAACAAAGTGCTGACTCGGAGCGACAAGAACCGGGGCAAGAGCGACAACGT
GCCCTCCGAAGAGGTCGTGAAGAAGATGAAGAACTACTGGCGCCAGCTGCTGAATGCCAAGCTGATTACC
CAGAGGAAGTTCGACAATCTGACCAAGGCCGAGAGAGGCGGCCTGAGCGAACTGGATAAGGCCGGCTTCA
TCAAGAGACAGCTGGTGGAAACCCGGCAGATCACAAAGCACGTGGCACAGATCCTGGACTCCCGGATGAA
CACTAAGTACGACGAGAACGACAAACTGATCCGGGAAGTGAAAGTGATCACCCTGAAGTCCAAGCTGGTG
TCCGATTTCCGGAAGGATTTCCAGTTTTACAAAGTGCGCGAGATCAACAACTACCACCACGCCCACGACG
CCTACCTGAACGCCGTCGTGGGAACCGCCCTGATCAAAAAGTACCCTAAGCTGGAAAGCGAGTTCGTGTA
CGGCGACTACAAGGTGTACGACGTGCGGAAGATGATCGCCAAGAGCGAGCAGGAAATCGGCAAGGCTACC
GCCAAGTACTTCTTCTACAGCAACATCATGAACTTTTTCAAGACCGAGATTACCCTGGCCAACGGCGAGA
TCCGGAAGCGGCCTCTGATCGAGACAAACGGCGAAACAGGCGAGATCGTGTGGGATAAGGGCCGGGACTT
TGCCACCGTGCGGAAAGTGCTGTCTATGCCCCAAGTGAATATCGTGAAAAAGACCGAGGTGCAGACAGGC
GGCTTCAGCAAAGAGTCTATCCTGCCCAAGAGGAACAGCGACAAGCTGATCGCCAGAAAGAAGGACTGGG
ACCCTAAGAAGTACGGCGGCTTCGACAGCCCCACCGTGGCCTATTCTGTGCTGGTGGTGGCCAAAGTGGA
AAAGGGCAAGTCCAAGAAACTGAAGAGTGTGAAAGAGCTGCTGGGGATCACCATCATGGAAAGAAGCAGC
TTCGAGAAGAATCCCATCGACTTTCTGGAAGCCAAGGGCTACAAAGAAGTGAAAAAGGACCTGATCATCA
AGCTGCCTAAGTACTCCCTGTTCGAGCTGGAAAACGGCCGGAAGAGAATGCTGGCCTCTGCCGGCGAACT
GCAGAAGGGAAACGAACTGGCCCTGCCCTCCAAATATGTGAACTTCCTGTACCTGGCCAGCCACTATGAG
AAGCTGAAGGGCTCCCCCGAGGATAATGAGCAGAAACAGCTGTTTGTGGAACAGCACAAACACTACCTGG
ACGAGATCATCGAGCAGATCAGCGAGTTCTCCAAGAGAGTGATCCTGGCCGACGCTAATCTGGACAAGGT
GCTGAGCGCCTACAACAAGCACAGAGACAAGCCTATCAGAGAGCAGGCCGAGAATATCATCCACCTGTTT
ACCCTGACCAATCTGGGAGCCCCTGCCGCCTTCAAGTACTTTGACACCACCATCGACCGGAAGAGGTACA
CCAGCACCAAAGAGGTGCTGGACGCCACCCTGATCCACCAGAGCATCACCGGCCTGTACGAGACACGGAT
CGACCTGTCTCAGCTGGGAGGCGACGCCTATCCCTATGACGTGCCCGATTATGCCAGCCTGGGCAGCGGC
TCCCCCAAGAAAAAACGCAAGGTGGAAGATCCTAAGAAAAAGCGGAAAGTGGACGGCATTGGTAGTGGGA
GCAACGGCAGCAGCGGATCCGTGAGCAAGGGCGAGGAGCTGTTCACCGGGGTGGTGCCCATCCTGGTCGA
GCTGGACGGCGACGTAAACGGCCACAAGTTCAGCGTGCGCGGCGAGGGCGAGGGCGATGCCACCAACGGC
AAGCTGACCCTGAAGTTCATCTGCACCACCGGCAAGCTGCCCGTGCCCTGGCCCACCCTCGTGACCACCC
TGACCTACGGCGTGCAGTGCTTCAGCCGCTACCCCGACCACATGAAGCAGCACGACTTCTTCAAGTCCGC
CATGCCCGAAGGCTACGTCCAGGAGCGCACCATCTCCTTCAAGGACGACGGCACCTACAAGACCCGCGCC
GAGGTGAAGTTCGAGGGCGACACCCTGGTGAACCGCATCGAGCTGAAGGGCATCGACTTCAAGGAGGACG
GCAACATCCTGGGGCACAAGCTGGAGTACAACTTCAACAGCCACAACGTCTATATCACGGCCGACAAGCA
GAAGAACGGCATCAAGGCGAACTTCAAGATCCGCCACAACGTCGAGGACGGCAGCGTGCAGCTCGCCGAC
CACTACCAGCAGAACACCCCCATCGGCGACGGCCCCGTGCTGCTGCCCGACAACCACTACCTGAGCACCC
AGTCCAAGCTGAGCAAAGACCCCAACGAGAAGCGCGATCACATGGTCCTGCTGGAGTTCGTGACCGCCGC
CGGGATCACTCTCGGCATGGACGAGCTGTACAAGTAGATCAATATTGTTCTTGGAGTTGTTCTTAACAGC
TTATTTCCTGAACACAGATACGTATTGCAACTTAAATAGAAATATGAATTACACAAGTTATCACTTCTTG
TAGACAATTTCTTATTACATTATTCAGATCTCAGTTCTATTCTCATTTGAAAGCTAAAAAAAAAGATGAT
AAATTGTCTAATCAATGCTAATAAACTCTAAATTTAGCAAGAAAATTCTATTATAATTGTTAGTCAATGA
TAACTAATATTATGGATAGAAGGTGGGCTAGTTTGAATCAAAATAGTTACTAAGTAATGTGTAGTTCGAT
ACGATTTTTTCCTTCTTTTTAAACGAAAGTGTTTAAATTATGTGCGTGTTGTTTTCCTGAGCACAGTATT
AGAAATTAATTAAGTTGATTTGTCAGGTGATGTTTATTACCAAAGTTCAAGTCCGAAAATAGAGCTGCCA
TTTAACAATAAAAAAGAGCGGTCCAAATTTAGGCAAAACAAATTTTTTAAAAAAAGCTCCAAGTCCGGGA
ATTGAACCCGGGTCATCCGCGTGACAGGCGGATATACTATGCAGGCATGCAAGCTTGGCATAATCATGGT
CATAGCTGTTTCCTGTGTGAAATTGTTATCCGCTCACAATTCCACACAACATACGAGCCGGAAGCATAAA
GTGTAAAGCCTGGGGTGCCTAATGAGTGAGCTAACTCACATTAATTGCGTTGCGCTCACTGCCCGCTTTC
CAGTCGGGAAACCTGTCGTGCCAGCTGCATTAATGAATCGGCCAACGCGCGGGGAGAGGCGGTTTGCGTA
TTGGGCGCTCTTCCGCTTCCTCGCTCACTGACTCGCTGCGCTCGGTCGTTCGGCTGCGGCGAGCGGTATC
AGCTCACTCAAAGGCGGTAATACGGTTATCCACAGAATCAGGGGATAACGCAGGAAAGAACATGTGAGCA
AAAGGCCAGCAAAAGGCCAGGAACCGTAAAAAGGCCGCGTTGCTGGCGTTTTTCCATAGGCTCCGCCCCC
CTGACGAGCATCACAAAAATCGACGCTCAAGTCAGAGGTGGCGAAACCCGACAGGACTATAAAGATACCA
GGCGTTTCCCCCTGGAAGCTCCCTCGTGCGCTCTCCTGTTCCGACCCTGCCGCTTACCGGATACCTGTCC
GCCTTTCTCCCTTCGGGAAGCGTGGCGCTTTCTCATAGCTCACGCTGTAGGTATCTCAGTTCGGTGTAGG
TCGTTCGCTCCAAGCTGGGCTGTGTGCACGAACCCCCCGTTCAGCCCGACCGCTGCGCCTTATCCGGTAA
CTATCGTCTTGAGTCCAACCCGGTAAGACACGACTTATCGCCACTGGCAGCAGCCACTGGTAACAGGATT
AGCAGAGCGAGGTATGTAGGCGGTGCTACAGAGTTCTTGAAGTGGTGGCCTAACTACGGCTACACTAGAA
GAACAGTATTTGGTATCTGCGCTCTGCTGAAGCCAGTTACCTTCGGAAAAAGAGTTGGTAGCTCTTGATC
CGGCAAACAAACCACCGCTGGTAGCGGTGGTTTTTTTGTTTGCAAGCAGCAGATTACGCGCAGAAAAAAA
GGATCTCAAGAAGATCCTTTGATCTTTTCTACGGGGTCTGACGCTCAGTGGAACGAAAACTCACGTTAAG
GGATTTTGGTCATGAGATTATCAAAAAGGATCTTCACCTAGATCCTTTTAAATTAAAAATGAAGTTTTAA
ATCAATCTAAAGTATATATGAGTAAACTTGGTCTGACAGTTACCAATGCTTAATCAGTGAGGCACCTATC
TCAGCGATCTGTCTATTTCGTTCATCCATAGTTGCCTGACTCCCCGTCGTGTAGATAACTACGATACGGG
AGGGCTTACCATCTGGCCCCAGTGCTGCAATGATACCGCGAGACCCACGCTCACCGGCTCCAGATTTATC
AGCAATAAACCAGCCAGCCGGAAGGGCCGAGCGCAGAAGTGGTCCTGCAACTTTATCCGCCTCCATCCAG
TCTATTAATTGTTGCCGGGAAGCTAGAGTAAGTAGTTCGCCAGTTAATAGTTTGCGCAACGTTGTTGCCA
TTGCTACAGGCATCGTGGTGTCACGCTCGTCGTTTGGTATGGCTTCATTCAGCTCCGGTTCCCAACGATC
AAGGCGAGTTACATGATCCCCCATGTTGTGCAAAAAAGCGGTTAGCTCCTTCGGTCCTCCGATCGTTGTC
AGAAGTAAGTTGGCCGCAGTGTTATCACTCATGGTTATGGCAGCACTGCATAATTCTCTTACTGTCATGC
CATCCGTAAGATGCTTTTCTGTGACTGGTGAGTACTCAACCAAGTCATTCTGAGAATAGTGTATGCGGCG
ACCGAGTTGCTCTTGCCCGGCGTCAATACGGGATAATACCGCGCCACATAGCAGAACTTTAAAAGTGCTC
ATCATTGGAAAACGTTCTTCGGGGCGAAAACTCTCAAGGATCTTACCGCTGTTGAGATCCAGTTCGATGT
AACCCACTCGTGCACCCAACTGATCTTCAGCATCTTTTACTTTCACCAGCGTTTCTGGGTGAGCAAAAAC
AGGAAGGCAAAATGCCGCAAAAAAGGGAATAAGGGCGACACGGAAATGTTGAATACTCATACTCTTCCTT
TTTCAATATTATTGAAGCATTTATCAGGGTTATTGTCTCATGAGCGGATACATATTTGAATGTATTTAGA
AAAATAAACAAATAGGGGTTCCGCGCACATTTCCCCGAAAAGTGCCACCTGACGTCTAAGAAACCATTAT
TATCATGACATTAACCTATAAAAATAGGCGTATCACGAGGCCCTTTCGTCTCGCGCGTTTCGGTGATGAC
GGTGAAAACCTCTGACACATGCAGCTCCCGGAGACGGTCACAGCTTGTCTGTAAGCGGATGCCGGGAGCA
GACAAGCCCGTCAGGGCGCGTCAGCGGGTGTTGGCGGGTGTCG
